Addgene plasmid #236043: pQdCas12a.luxR(mut)-sggfp(C)
Purpose: The plasmid pQdCas12a.luxR(mut)-sggfp(C) expresses the dCas12a endonuclease and the sgRNA (design C) targeting the gfp gene. Additionally, it contains a mutation in the luxR gene.
Depositing lab: Radhakrishnan Mahadevan. Depositing organization: University of Toronto. Publication: Model-Based Optimization of a qCRISPRi Circuit for Dynamic Control of Metabolic Pathways. Golla SA, Abo-Hashesh M, Gupta D, Liu Y, Mahadevan R. ACS Synth Biol. 2025 Oct 17;14(10):3890-3898. doi: 10.1021/acssynbio.5c00095. Epub 2025 Sep 29. PubMed 41021780.
Backbone
  Vector backbone: pBBRMCS2
  Backbone size w/o insert (bp): 4231
  Total vector size (bp): 9759
  Vector type: CRISPR
Growth in bacteria
  Bacterial resistance: Kanamycin, 50 μg/mL
  Growth temperature: 37°C
  Growth strain: DH5alpha
  Growth instructions: the plasmid is stable in both 30 and 37 centigrade in E. coli. the plasmid is stable in 30 centigrade in P. putida.
  Copy number: Low Copy
Gene/Insert
  Gene/Insert name: quorum sensing cassette luxI, mutated luxR, and the LuxR-dependent promoter pLuxI , dCas12a and sgRNA design (C) of gfp gene
  gRNA/shRNA sequence: agacgctcctcgcccttgctcaccatgctcgagccctg
  Promoter: quorum sensing promoter
  Cloning method: Ligation Independent Cloning
  Sequencing primers: 5′ AGGATCTCGTCGTGACCCATG; 3′ AAACGGAGGAATGGGAACG
Terms and licenses: Academic/Nonprofit Terms; Industry Terms: Not Available to Industry
How to cite: pQdCas12a.luxR(mut)-sggfp(C) was a gift from Radhakrishnan Mahadevan (Addgene plasmid # 236043 ; http://n2t.net/addgene:236043 ; RRID:Addgene_236043)
