[The description below was written by a language model from this plasmid's Addgene catalogue record and pLannotate feature annotations shown in this document.]
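Description:
pQdCas12a.luxR(mut)-sggfp(C) is a 9,759 bp bacterial CRISPR interference plasmid built on the broad-host-range pBBR1MCS-2-type backbone. It replicates through the pBBR1 oriV together with its cognate Rep protein, an arrangement that lets the plasmid be maintained at low copy number in diverse Gram-negative hosts; the record notes stable maintenance in both E. coli and Pseudomonas putida. Selection is by kanamycin, conferred by the Tn5-derived aph(3')-II (NeoR/KanR) gene. The short ble and tnpA fragments annotated next to it are remnants of the Tn5 region carried over with that marker.

The payload couples a quorum-sensing module from Aliivibrio fischeri to a nuclease-dead Cas12a repressor. LuxI synthesises the acyl-homoserine lactone autoinducer OHHL, which accumulates as the culture grows. LuxR binds this signal and activates the LuxR-dependent pLuxI promoter, which the catalogue entry lists as the promoter for the insert. The luxR gene carries a mutation, whose nature is not specified; the annotation splits luxR into two adjoining fragments, which may reflect that change. The cas12a coding sequence matches the Francisella novicida orthologue (Cpf1) and is described by the depositor as dCas12a, which binds DNA without cutting it and blocks transcription at the target. A guide RNA, design C, directs it to gfp. It is not annotated as a feature, but a constitutive J23119 promoter lies just beyond the cas12a gene and may drive it, although the record does not say so. The associated work concerns a "qCRISPRi" circuit, in which gene repression switches on autonomously at high cell density. This gfp-targeting version is therefore likely a reporter readout for tuning dynamic control of metabolic pathways.
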