Features (pLannotate 1.2.2; 10 found; start..end, strand, type, name):
   1189..1960    +  rep_origin     pBBR1 oriV: replication origin of the broad-host-range plasmid pBBR1 from Bordetella bronchiseptica; requires the pBBR1 Rep protein for replication
   1961..2623    +  CDS            pBBR1 Rep: replication protein for the broad-host-range plasmid pBBR1 from Bordetella bronchiseptica
   2976..3010    -  promoter       J23119 promoter: bacterial promoter (Registry of Standard Biological Parts BBa J23119)
   3020..6919    -  CDS            cas12a: CS12A_FRATN - Also known as cpf1 From Francisella tularensis subsp. novicida (strain U112).
   7002..7541    -  CDS            luxR (fragment): LUXR_ALIFS - Experimental evidence at protein level: Swiss-Prot protein existence level 1. Transcriptional activator of the bioluminescence operon. Binds to the OHHL autoinducer. From Aliivibrio fischeri (Vibrio fischeri).
   7541..7750    -  CDS            luxR (fragment): LUXR_ALIFS - Experimental evidence at protein level: Swiss-Prot protein existence level 1. Transcriptional activator of the bioluminescence operon. Binds to the OHHL autoinducer. From Aliivibrio fischeri (Vibrio fischeri).
   7969..8547    +  CDS            luxI: LUXI_ALIFS - Protein inferred from homology: Swiss-Prot protein existence level 3. Required for the synthesis of OHHL (N-(3-oxohexanoyl)-L- homoserine lactone) also known as VAI or N-(beta-ketocaproyl)homoserine lactone or 3-oxo-N-(tetrahydro-2-oxo-3-furanyl)-hexanamide, an autoinducer molecule which binds to LuxR and thus acts in bioluminescence regulation. From Aliivibrio fischeri (Vibrio fischeri).
   8582..8653    -  CDS            ble (fragment): BLE_KLEPN - Experimental evidence at protein level: Swiss-Prot protein existence level 1. Binding protein with a strong affinity to the bleomycin family of antibiotics. Binds to CL990; an antimitotic-antibiotic compound. From Klebsiella pneumoniae.
   8674..9468    -  CDS            NeoR/KanR: aminoglycoside phosphotransferase from Tn5; aph(3')-II (or nptII); confers resistance to neomycin, kanamycin, and G418 (Geneticin®)
   9500..25      -  CDS            tnpA (fragment) (across the origin): TN5P_ECOLX - Also known as tnp. Experimental evidence at protein level: Swiss-Prot protein existence level 1. Mediates transposition of transposon Tn5 by a 'cut and paste' mechanism. First, the monomeric transposase binds the 19 bp inverted DNA repeats flanking the transposon. Then, dimerization of the DNA- bound transposase creates a synaptic DNA complex. After nicking of the first DNA strand, excision of the transposon proceeds through a series of intermediates. The transposase then mediates the insertion of the transposon at a new site by strand transfer. The activity of the wild- type tran
>Addgene plasmid #236043 | pQdCas12a.luxR(mut)-sggfp(C) | addgene full sequence | sequence record 471082 | Addgene NGS Result
CGCCCGCGTTCCTACTGGCGCTGGGCCTGTTTCTGGCGCTGGACTTCCCGCTGTTCCGTCAGCAGCTTTT
CGCCCACGGCCTTGATGATCGCGGCGGCCTTGGCCTGCATATCCCGATTCAACGGCCCCAGGGCGTCCAG
AACGGGCTTCAGGCGCTCCCGAAGGTCTCGGGCCGTCTCTTGGGCTTGATCGGCCTTCTTGCGCATCTCA
CGCGCTCCTGCGGCGGCCTGTAGGGCAGGCTCATACCCCTGCCGAACCGCTTTTGTCAGCCGGTCGGCCA
CGGCTTCCGGCGTCTCAACGCGCTTTGAGATTCCCAGCTTTTCGGCCAATCCCTGCGGTGCATAGGCGCG
TGGCTCGACCGCTTGCGGGCTGATGGTGACGTGGCCCACTGGTGGCCGCTCCAGGGCCTCGTAGAACGCC
TGAATGCGCGTGTGACGTGCCTTGCTGCCCTCGATGCCCCGTTGCAGCCCTAGATCGGCCACAGCAGCCG
CAAACGTGGTCTGGTCGCGGGTCATCTGCGCTTTGTTGCCGATGAACTCCTTGGCCGACAGCCTGCCGTC
CTGCGTCAGCGGCACCACGAACGCGGTCATGTGCGGGCTGGTTTCGTCACGGTGGATGCTGGCCGTCACG
ATGCGATCCGCCCCGTACTTGTCCGCCAGCCACTTGTGCGCCTTCTCGAAGAACGCCGCCTGCTGTTCTT
GGCTGGCCGACTTCCACCATTCCGGGCTGGCCGTCATGACGTACTCGACCGCCAACACAGCGTCCTTGCG
CCGCTTCTCTGGCAGCAACTCGCGCAGTCGGCCCATCGCTTCATCGGTGCTGCTGGCCGCCCAGTGCTCG
TTCTCTGGCGTCCTGCTGGCGTCAGCGTTGGGCGTCTCGCGCTCGCGGTAGGCGTGCTTGAGACTGGCCG
CCACGTTGCCCATTTTCGCCAGCTTCTTGCATCGCATGATCGCGTATGCCGCCATGCCTGCCCCTCCCTT
TTGGTGTCCAACCGGCTCGACGGGGGCAGCGCAAGGCGGTGCCTCCGGCGGGCCACTCAATGCTTGAGTA
TACTCACTAGACTTTGCTTCGCAAAGTCGTGACCGCCTACGGCGGCTGCGGCGCCCTACGGGCTTGCTCT
CCGGGCTTCGCCCTGCGCGGTCGCTGCGCTCCCTTGCCAGCCCGTGGATATGTGGACGATGGCCGCGAGC
GGCCACCGGCTGGCTCGCTTCGCTCGGCCCGTGGACAACCCTGCTGGACAAGCTGATGGACAGGCTGCGC
CTGCCCACGAGCTTGACCACAGGGATTGCCCACCGGCTACCCAGCCTTCGACCACATACCCACCGGCTCC
AACTGCGCGGCCTGCGGCCTTGCCCCATCAATTTTTTTAATTTTCTCTGGGGAAAAGCCTCCGGCCTGCG
GCCTGCGCGCTTCGCTTGCCGGTTGGACACCAAGTGGAAGGCGGGTCAAGGCTCGCGCAGCGACCGCGCA
GCGGCTTGGCCTTGACGCGCCTGGAACGACCCAAGCCTATGCGAGTGGGGGCAGTCGAAGGGCGAAGCCC
GCCCGCCTGCCCCCCGAGCCTCACGGCGGCGAGTGCGGGGGTTCCAAGGGGGCAGCGCCACCTTGGGCAA
GGCCGAAGGCCGCGCAGTCGATCAACAAGCCCCGGAGGGGCCACTTTTTGCCGGAGGGGGAGCCGCGCCG
AAGGCGTGGGGGAACCCCGCAGGGGTGCCCTTCTTTGGGCACCAAAGAACTAGATATAGGGCGAAATGCG
AAAGACTTAAAAATCAACAACTTAAAAAAGGGGGGTACGCAACAGCTCATTGCGGCACCCCCCGCAATAG
CTCATTGCGTAGGTTAAAGAAAATCTGTAATTGACTGCCACTTTTACGCAACGCATAATTGTTGTCGCGC
TGCCAAAAAGTTGCAGCTGATTGTGCATGGTGCCGCAACCGTGCGGCACCCCTACCGCATGGAGATAAGC
ATGGCCACGCAGTCCAGAGAAATCGGCATTCAAGCCAAGAACAAGCCCGGTCACTGGGTGCAAACGGAAC
GCAAAGCGCATGAGGCGTGGGCCGGGCTTATTGCGAGGAAACCCACGGCGGCAATGCTGCTGCATCACCT
CGTGGCGCAGATGGGCCACCAGAACGCCGTGGTGGTCAGCCAGAAGACACTTTCCAAGCTCATCGGACGT
TCTTTGCGGACGGTCCAATACGCAGTCAAGGACTTGGTGGCCGAGCGCTGGATCTCCGTCGTGAAGCTCA
ACGGCCCCGGCACCGTGTCGGCCTACGTGGTCAATGACCGCGTGGCGTGGGGCCAGCCCCGCGACCAGTT
GCGCCTGTCGGTGTTCAGTGCCGCCGTGGTGGTTGATCACGACGACCAGGACGAATCGCTGTTGGGGCAT
GGCGACCTGCGCCGCATCCCGACCCTGTATCCGGGCGAGTAGCAACTACCGACCGGCCCCGGCGAGGAGC
CGCCCAGCCAGCCCGGCATTCCGGGCATGGAACCAGACCTGCCAGCCTTGACCGAAACGGAGGAATGGGA
ACGGCGCGGGCAGCAGCGCCTGCCGATGCCCGATGAGCCGTGTTTTCTGGACGATGGCGAGCCGTTGGAG
CCGCCGACACGGGTCACGCTGCCGCGCCGGTAGCACTTGGGTTGCGCAGCAACCCGTAAGTGCGCTGTTC
CAGACTATACTAGACTGCAGGTCCTGAAGTTAACAAAAAAAATGACCTTCATAAATCGCTAATCTACAAC
AGTAGAAATTATTTAAAGTTCTTAGACCGGCTACTAATACAAAAGGCTCTAGACATCTACAACAGTAGAA
ATTATTTAAAGTTCTTAGACTGAATTATCTGAAGGCACAGGAATAGTAGCATCTACAACAGTAGAAATTA
TTTAAAGTTCTAGACAGAACCTGTACTTCCAGGGCTCGAGCATGGTGAGATCTACAACAGTAGAAATTAT
TTAAAGTTCTTAGACCCGTTTTTGCCTAAATCAGCGCTAGCATTATACCTAGGACTGAGCTAGCTGTCAA
CTCGAGTTAGTTATTCCTATTCTGCACGAACTCAAAATACTCTTCATTTTTGATAACCAAATTGAGTTTT
TTGCCCTCTTGATTATTTTTGATCCTACCTAGTAGCATCAGACCTTTTAGCCCAATATGATAAGCACCAT
TGGCATCAGCATCTTGAGGCATATTTTTTGGCGCCTGTCGCGAATCAAAGAAATTGCCATTTACATCTGC
TACTGGTGAAATTAGATAATCTAACTCAGTACCTGTTTTTGAGTTACGCATTTGTAAGATAGTATTTAGG
ACACTAGTTAGCTTAGCAAAAAACTTTTTGTCGCTCTCACCGCAAATAGCTGCTTTGATACATTCGCCAT
GCCCATATTCGATAGAATAATCTTTTAGCAATTTCTCCAACTCTTTAGTTGGATAAACTTCTCGAGTATC
CCAATTATGATTTTTATCTGAATTTCTAAAGTTAATCAATCTACTCCCAAAGCTAGCTATAGTCCACTTG
CCTTTGGCAGCCTTGTCACCAAAGTTTTTATAATCAAAACTAAACTCAAAATAGCCCTTATCAAGGTTAT
AACAAATCTTGTCAAACTTACTAAAGAACTCTTGAGATTTGCTGACACTTTCATACTTAGGATATAACTG
ATTTACAAAACCAGTTACAGGACAAATTTTTGAAGTAAAACCAGCTGGTACATAGTAGATAATACCTGTT
TGTTTACCCATCTTTTTAAAAGTCTCAAAAGGTGCTGTTAGCTGATAAGCTCTAAGCACTCCCCCAGTTT
TATCAAACTCATTATCTTTGAAAACTAGATAGTTTAGTTTCTCAATTAGCATTTTTTCTAACTTTTGATA
GACCTGCTTCTCTACCTTGAAACGCCCTCTTTTAAATCCAAAATTTAAATCCTCAAAAACCACAATAGCA
TTATACTCTATAACTAGCTTAGCTATTTCATGAACTACCTGAGATAGATAGCCCTCTTTCATCTCTTTGA
TGTTATTTATCTTTTTCCAGTCTTTCCTAGCTGAATCCCTATCTTTCTCTATTGCAGCAAGCTTATCATG
GTAGTTTGTTTTCATTCTATCATTACCAATGATGTTGAAAGTATCTTGTTTGATGATATTGCCTTTACCA
TCTACCAAAGTATAGTAAGCTAAATGTCTTTCACCTCTAGCTATACTTAATATATGAACATCATTTGCTT
TTTCTTTTAGCAATAAATTGATTTCATCATTAAACTTATTAGCTCCACTAGATTTAAAATTGATTGTAAT
AGGACAGTGAAAGAAAAACTTATCTTCAGTAAAGCGTTTATCTTTGATTAAATCATATTCAAAAACACTC
TCTTTTTTAGGATTATCTTTGTTTTTATTAGCTATTGCCTCTTTAGCTGGGTGAGTGATTTTTTTAGGTA
TTGATTGTTTACGATAAAAAAGCTCTGCCTCACCATTTAGCTTATAAACCACATCTTGAAGATTTCTCTC
ATCAAACAGCGCTTTCCAATATAAAGTATGTAGATTTGGTCGCCCTTTGCTATAAGCTGAAAAATCTTTA
TTATAGATTTGGAATAGGTACAATTTACCCTGATTAACTACGCTATCAATATAGCTCTCTGATATATTTT
CAAAAGTTAGTTTGTAGCCTTGATTTTCAACTTCTCTATAAAATTCATCTATAGAATTATATCTTTGAGT
ATCAGAAAATCTAAATCCAAAATCTTTCCACTCCGGATGCTTACTTATAGACTGTTTATAAAAATCTATA
AATTTTCGGCAATCTTCAATATTAAACTCAAATTTTTCATATCCTTTTTGAGGACTACCATTTTTTGTAT
GTGTGGAATGATTTCTTATTCTAAGTATATCTTCACTAGGATTATAAAATTTTATAGATTTAGCAGAAAA
GAAAACCTTAGGTAACATTTTATTTGCGCCAGGTAAAAGTTTATAAACAATTTTTTTATAACCCTCGCCT
TTATTTTCTTTGATAGCTTTATCATCAAATATTTTGTTATTTTTCTTATTCATCACACCCAGATAATATT
TATCATCTTTGATAAATAAAATTGCCGTATTGTCAGGCTCTTTATTTTTATCCCAACCATTAGCCAAAGT
CGAGTTCTCAAAATTGAGCTTAAATTTCTCATCACTATATGGCTTTTGAGTTATATAGTTTCTAATTTTG
TTATAAAGAGGCACTATATTCGCTAGCTCAAAGTAGCACTCCTCAAATACTAGATAAAAATGCTCATCCT
TGTCTAAAATATTTGCCTTATCTTCTGACTGACTAATATGAAATATTTTTAGTTTATGTAAGAGATTATT
AGTTTGATCTAAAAGATCCTTGATAGCTTTAACATCATCTTCCGCACTAGCTTGAAGTAGGTCTTTTTTA
CCTTGATTTTGATATTTGATAGATATCTGTGCCAAATTGTCTTTGTTTTGAGCTATTTCATCAAATATCA
TCGGAATAGCCGCAAAGTTTGCAAGTATTTCTTCAAACCTACACTGTTTATCTATATCTCTATGCTTATT
AAATTCTTCTAAGGCAAGCTTTATAGTTTCTAGAGATAAGTATTTTGCTTTTTCAGTTTTTTTGGCTATT
AATTCTTGCTCTTTCTTACTAGGGTTATCAAGATTTTTAGGTGCTATTTGTTGAGTTATATATTCTAGTA
CCGCTGTACCAATAACACTATAATCATCAAAAACTTGTTGTGATAGATCAGTAAGAGATTTATCATTTTT
AAAATAAATTTTACTCAAATCAAGTTTTTGAGCTTTTAAATCATCAAATAATAAAGATAGTGTTTCTTTA
ATAGATTTTTCTTCTACTGTTTTAAAAGCTGCTATTTGCTCATAAAAACTTTGCATCGTTGTAACTACAT
CACTATCATCTTCTAACTTATCAATTACAAAAGATTTAGATTCTGTATCACTTAAAATTTGCTTAAATAA
AACACTCATTTTATATTTTTTGAGTGTTTTATCATTTATTTGCTGTGAGTATAGATTTATATATTCATTT
ATACCTTTTCTCTTTGTATTTTCACCATTTACAAATTTACCACCAATAATAGTATTAAATTTAGTAATAC
CACTTTGATTTAGATAATTATTAAAGTTTGCTATCTCAAAAACTTCATCAAGTGAAAAAACTCTTTGATT
AACTTCAGATGTTTTGTAGTCAATATCAAAGGTTAGCTCTTCTGCCAAATCTTTTTTAATTTGTTCATAG
TTTATAGCTTCTGGAGCTTTGTCTTTTAAACTCTCATACTTAGCTTTATTTTCTAGAAATTTAGGCAAAT
TATCATCTACTATCCTATAAATAATAGATGTAGGAATATCATTGCTACTATAAACATTTTTTCTATTTTC
ATGAAAACCCTTAAAATAAGTTGTCCAACCTTTAAAAGATTTGATTATTTCTAACGCCTCATCTATATCT
GTGATATCACTATTGGCTTTAAATAGTTCTATACCATTATCCTTAGATTGCTTTAGCCATAGAATTAAAT
CTGACTCTTGCCCTTTTTTAGCATCGATAAGGTTTTGATTAAACAAATTCTTAAATTTCTCTGAGTCCTT
TATATATTCAGATATTTGTTTCTTTATCGTATCTTTTGCACTTTTAAAATCTTTTTGTAGATTATCATCA
TCACTCTTTTTAAGTTTAAAATAAACATCAGAATAGTTTTGTAATAAATCTTCGCTAATACAAACCGAAC
TTAATATCTCCTCTATAAAAAACTGATGATATTTATCAATTATTTGTTTAGCCTTTTTGTAGTCTTTAGC
TCTTTTCTCATCATCTAAAATCAAACCTCTTGCTTTTATGTTTTCAAGTGTTTTACCCTGTGGGATTAAC
TCAAATCTTAGAGTTTTACTTAAACTATATTTATTAACAAATTCTTGATAAATTGACATAGATCCTTTCT
CCTCTTTTTTATTCGACTATAACAAACCATTTTCTTGCGTAAACCTGTACGATCCTACAGGTAGATCTTT
AATTTTTAAAAAATGGCCAATCAATTGCTCCTGTTAAAATTGCTTTAGAAATACTTTGGCAGCGGTTTGT
TGTATCGAGTTTCATTTGCGCATTGGTTAAATGGAAAGTGACAGTACGCTCACTGCAGCCTAATATTTTT
GAAATATCCCAAGAGCTTTTTCCTTCGCATGCCCACGCTAAACATTCTTTTTCTCTTTTGGTTAAATCGT
TGTTTGATTTATTATTTGCTATATTTATTTTTCGATAATTATCAACTAGAGAAGGAACAATTAATGGTAT
GTTCATACACGCATGTAAAAATAAACTATCTATATAGTTGTCAATTTCTGAATGTGCAAAACTAAGCATT
CCGAAGCCATTGTTAGCCGTATGAATAGGGAAACTAAACCCAGTGATAAGACCTGATGTTTTCGCTTCTT
TAATTACATTTGGAGATTTTTTATTTACAGCATTGTTTTCAAATATATTCCAATTAATTGGTGAATGATT
GGATTTAGAATAATCTACTATAGGATCATATTTTATTAAATTAGCGCGCCATAATATTGCCTCCATTTTT
TAGGGTAATTATCTAGAATTGAAATATCAGATTTAACCATAGAATGAGGATAAATGATCGCGAGTAAATA
ATATTCACAATGTACCATTTTAGTCATATCAGATAAGCATTGATTAATATCATTATTGCTGCCACAAGCT
TTAATTTTATTAATTATTCTGTATGTGTCGTCGGCATTTATGTTTTTCATACCCATCTCTTTATCCTTAC
CTATTGTTTGTCGCAAGTTTTGCGTGTTATATATCATTAAAACGGTAATGGATTGACATTTGATTCTAAT
AAATTGGATTTTTGTCACACTATTGTATCGCTGGGAATACAATTACTTAACATAAGCACCTGTAGGATCG
TACAGGTTTACGCAAGAAAATGGTTTGTTATAGTCGAATAAACGCAAGGGAGGTTGGTATGACTATAATG
ATAAAAAAATCGGATTTTTTGGCAATTCCATCGGAGGAGTATAAAGGTATTCTAAGTCTTCGTTATCAAG
TGTTTAAGCAAAGACTTGAGTGGGACTTAGTTGTAGAAAATAACCTTGAATCAGATGAGTATGATAACTC
AAATGCAGAATATATTTATGCTTGTGATGATACTGAAAATGTAAGTGGATGCTGGCGTTTATTACCTACA
ACAGGTGATTATATGCTGAAAAGTGTTTTTCCTGAATTGCTTGGTCAACAGAGTGCTCCCAAAGATCCTA
ATATAGTCGAATTAAGTCGTTTTGCTGTAGGTAAAAATAGCTCAAAGATAAATAACTCTGCTAGTGAAAT
TACAATGAAACTATTTGAAGCTATATATAAACACGCTGTTAGTCAAGGTATTACAGAATATGTAACAGTA
ACATCAACAGCAATAGAGCGATTTTTAAAGCGTATTAAAGTTCCTTGTCATCGTATTGGAGACAAAGAAA
TTCATGTATTAGGTGATACTAAATCGGTTGTATTGTCTATGCCTATTAATGAACAGTTTAAAAAAGCAGT
CTTAAATTAATCTAGATAAGTTCAGGATGAATTCTCTAGTCCAACCTTTCATAGAAGGCGGCGGTGGAAT
CGAAATCTCGTGATGGCAGGTTGGGCGTCGCTTGGTCGGTCATTTCGAACCCCAGAGTCCCGCTCAGAAG
AACTCGTCAAGAAGGCGATAGAAGGCGATGCGCTGCGAATCGGGAGCGGCGATACCGTAAAGCACGAGGA
AGCGGTCAGCCCATTCGCCGCCAAGCTCTTCAGCAATATCACGGGTAGCCAACGCTATGTCCTGATAGCG
GTCCGCCACACCCAGCCGGCCACAGTCGATGAATCCAGAAAAGCGGCCATTTTCCACCATGATATTCGGC
AAGCAGGCATCGCCATGGGTCACGACGAGATCCTCGCCGTCGGGCATGCGCGCCTTGAGCCTGGCGAACA
GTTCGGCTGGCGCGAGCCCCTGATGCTCTTCGTCCAGATCATCCTGATCGACAAGACCGGCTTCCATCCG
AGTACGTGCTCGCTCGATGCGATGTTTCGCTTGGTGGTCGAATGGGCAGGTAGCCGGATCAAGCGTATGC
AGCCGCCGCATTGCATCAGCCATGATGGATACTTTCTCGACAGGAGCAAGGTGAGATGACAGGAGATCCT
GCCCCGGCACTTCGCCCAATAGCAGCCAGTCCCTTCCCGCTTCAGTGACAACGTCGAGCACAGCTGCGCA
AGGAACGCCCGTCGTGGCCAGCCACGATAGCCGCGCTGCCTCGTCCTGTAGTTCATTCAGGGCACCGGAC
AGGTCGGTCTTGACAAAAAGAACCGGGCGCCCCTGCGCTGACAGCCGGAACACGGCGGCATCAGAGCAGC
CGATTGTCTGTTGTGCCCAGTCATAGCCGAATAGCCTCTCCACCCAAGCGGCCGGAGAACCTGCGTGCAA
TCCATCTTGTTCAATCATGCGAAACGATCCTCATCCTGTCTCTTGATCAAATCTTGATCCCCTGCGCCAT
CAGATCCTTGGCGGCAAGAAAGCCATCCAGTTTACTTTGCAGGGCTTCCCAACCTTACCAGAGGGCGCCC
CAGCTGGCAATTCCGGTTCGCTTGCTGTCCATAAAACCGCCCAGTCTAGCTATCGCCATGTAAGCCCACT
GCAAGCTACCTGCTTTCTCTTTGCGCTTGCGTTTTCCCTTGTCCAGATAGCCCAGTAGCTGACATTCATC
CCAGGTGGCACTTTTCGGGGAAATGTGCG
